Addgene plasmid #120890: pHH01_15
Purpose: Selection of ECF for controller implementation
Depositing lab: Domitilla Del Vecchio. Depositing organization: Massachusetts Institute of Technology. Publication: A quasi-integral controller for adaptation of genetic modules to variable ribosome demand. Huang HH, Qian Y, Del Vecchio D. Nat Commun. 2018 Dec 21;9(1):5415. doi: 10.1038/s41467-018-07899-z. PubMed 30575748.
Backbone
  Vector backbone: p15A plasmid
  Vector type: Bacterial Expression, Synthetic Biology
Growth in bacteria
  Bacterial resistance: Ampicillin, 100 μg/mL
  Growth temperature: 30°C
  Growth strain: DH5alpha
  Copy number: Unknown
Gene/Insert
  Gene/Insert name: ECF15_436
  Insert size (bp): 585
Terms and licenses: Academic/Nonprofit Terms; Industry Terms: Not Available to Industry
How to cite: pHH01_15 was a gift from Domitilla Del Vecchio (Addgene plasmid # 120890 ; http://n2t.net/addgene:120890 ; RRID:Addgene_120890)
