[The description below was written by a language model from this plasmid's Addgene catalogue record and pLannotate feature annotations shown in this document.]
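Description:
pHH01_15 is a small (about 3.5 kb) bacterial expression plasmid for synthetic biology work in E. coli. It is built on a p15A backbone and selected with ampicillin through a bla (β-lactamase) cassette that has its own promoter and is followed by a lambda t0 terminator. The p15A origin is a medium-copy replicon compatible with ColE1-type plasmids, so the construct can be maintained alongside a second plasmid, although the catalogue entry lists copy number as unknown.

The payload is a tetracycline-regulated expression unit for the extracytoplasmic function (ECF) sigma factor ECF15_436, recorded as a 585 bp insert. A promoter annotated as a fragment of the strong constitutive J23119 promoter drives TetR, terminated by rrnB T1. Immediately downstream lies a tet operator. It is followed by a short match that the annotation tool labels as a fragment of a tet-responsive H1 promoter variant, which most likely just reflects further tetO-like sequence within a TetR-repressible bacterial promoter; the record does not name that promoter. The following open reading frame is matched by homology to EcfG of Rhodopseudomonas palustris, an ECF-type sigma factor that directs RNA polymerase to its own cognate promoters, and this corresponds to the ECF15_436 insert. After it come short hits annotated as a His-tag fragment and a T7 gene 10B-derived fragment, then a T7 terminator; whether the His residues are fused in frame to the sigma factor is not stated. With TetR made constitutively, sigma factor expression should be inducible with tetracycline-class inducers.

The stated purpose is selecting an ECF sigma factor for controller implementation. This was part of work on a quasi-integral feedback controller that lets genetic modules adapt to variable ribosome demand.
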