Features (pLannotate 1.2.2; 13 found; start..end, strand, type, name):
      1..105     +  promoter       AmpR promoter: bla
    106..966     +  CDS            AmpR: β-lactamase; bla; confers resistance to ampicillin, carbenicillin, and related antibiotics
    996..1090    +  terminator     lambda t0 terminator: transcription terminator from phage lambda
   1193..1738    +  rep_origin     p15A ori: Plasmids containing the medium-copy-number p15A origin of replication can be propagated in E. coli cells that contain a second plasmid with the ColE1 origin.
   1852..1880    +  promoter       J23119 promoter (fragment): bacterial promoter (Registry of Standard Biological Parts BBa J23119)
   1907..2527    +  CDS            tetR: TETR2_ECOLX - Experimental evidence at protein level: Swiss-Prot protein existence level 1. TetR is the repressor of the tetracycline resistance element; its N-terminal region forms a helix-turn-helix structure and binds DNA. Binding of tetracycline to TetR reduces the repressor affinity for the tetracycline resistance gene (tetA) promoter operator sites. From Escherichia coli.
   2551..2637    +  terminator     rrnB T1 terminator: Escherichia coli rrnB; transcription terminator T1 from the E. coli rrnB gene
   2646..2664    +  protein_bind   tet operator: tetO; bacterial operator O2 for the tetR and tetA genes tetracycline repressor TetR
   2670..2689    +  promoter       H1-2O2 promoter (fragment): doxycycline-inducible variant of the human H1 RNA promoter (Henriksen et al., 2007)
   2768..3295    +  CDS            ecfG: ECFG_RHOPT - Experimental evidence at protein level: Swiss-Prot protein existence level 1. Sigma factors are initiation factors that promote the attachment of RNA polymerase to specific initiation sites and are then released (By similarity). Regulates expression of hpnP under a variety of stresses, including high temperature, pH stress, and presence of nonionic osmolytes (PubMed:23524612). From Rhodopseudomonas palustris (strain TIE-1).
   3338..3355    +  CDS            9xHis (fragment): 9xHis affinity tag
   3365..3414    +  CDS            SET1 (fragment): solubility-enhancement tag derived from T7 phage gene 10B
   3422..3469    +  terminator     T7 terminator: transcription terminator for bacteriophage T7 RNA polymerase
>Addgene plasmid #120890 | pHH01_15 | addgene full sequence | sequence record 235307 | Addgene NGS Result
CGCGGAACCCCTATTTGTTTATTTTTCTAAATACATTCAAATATGTATCCGCTCATGAGACAATAACCCT
GATAAATGCTTCAATAATATTGAAAAAGGAAGAGTATGAGTATTCAACATTTCCGTGTCGCCCTTATTCC
CTTTTTTGCGGCATTTTGCCTTCCTGTTTTTGCTCACCCAGAAACGCTGGTGAAAGTAAAAGATGCTGAA
GATCAGTTGGGTGCACGAGTGGGTTACATCGAACTGGATCTCAACAGCGGTAAGATCCTTGAGAGTTTTC
GCCCCGAAGAACGTTTTCCAATGATGAGCACTTTTAAAGTTCTGCTATGTGGCGCGGTATTATCCCGTAT
TGACGCCGGGCAAGAGCAACTCGGTCGCCGCATACACTATTCTCAGAATGACTTGGTTGAGTACTCACCA
GTCACAGAAAAGCATCTTACGGATGGCATGACAGTAAGAGAATTATGCAGTGCTGCCATAACCATGAGTG
ATAACACTGCGGCCAACTTACTTCTGACAACGATCGGAGGACCGAAGGAGCTAACCGCTTTTTTGCACAA
CATGGGGGATCATGTAACTCGCCTTGATCGTTGGGAACCGGAGCTGAATGAAGCCATACCAAACGACGAG
CGTGACACCACGATGCCTGTAGCAATGGCAACAACGTTGCGCAAACTATTAACTGGCGAACTACTTACTC
TAGCTTCCCGGCAACAATTAATAGACTGGATGGAGGCGGATAAAGTTGCAGGACCACTTCTGCGCTCGGC
CCTTCCGGCTGGCTGGTTTATTGCTGATAAATCTGGAGCCGGTGAGCGTGGGTCTCGCGGTATCATTGCA
GCACTGGGGCCAGATGGTAAGCCCTCCCGTATCGTAGTTATCTACACGACGGGGAGTCAGGCAACTATGG
ATGAACGAAATAGACAGATCGCTGAGATAGGTGCCTCACTGATTAAGCATTGGTAACTCGAGCTGATCCT
TCAAGAGCTCGCTTGGACTCCTGTTGATAGATCCAGTAATGACCTCAGAACTCCATCTGGATTTGTTCAG
AACGCTCGGTTGCCGCCGGGCGTTTTTTATTGGTGAGAATTTACAACTTATATCGTATGGGGCTGACTTC
AGGTGCTACATTTGAAGAGATAAATTGCACTGAAATCTAGAAATATTTTATCTGATTAATAAGATGATCT
TCTTGAGATCGTTTTGGTCTGCGCGTAATCTCTTGCTCTGAAAACGAAAAAACCGCCTTGCAGGGCGGTT
TTTCGAAGGTTCTCTGAGCTACCAACTCTTTGAACCGAGGTAACTGGCTTGGAGGAGCGCAGTCACCAAA
ACTTGTCCTTTCAGTTTAGCCTTAACCGGCGCATGACTTCAAGACTAACTCCTCTAAATCAATTACCAGT
GGCTGCTGCCAGTGGTGCTTTTGCATGTCTTTCCGGGTTGGACTCAAGACGATAGTTACCGGATAAGGCG
CAGCGGTCGGACTGAACGGGGGGTTCGTGCATACAGTCCAGCTTGGAGCGAACTGCCTACCCGGAACTGA
GTGTCAGGCGTGGAATGAGACAAACGCGGCCATAACAGCGGAATGACACCGGTAAACCGAAAGGCAGGAA
CAGGAGAGCGCACGAGGGAGCCGCCAGGGGGAAACGCCTGGTATCTTTATAGTCCTGTCGGGTTTCGCCA
CCACTGATTTGAGCGTCAGATTTCGTGATGCTTGTCAGGGGGGCGGAGCCTATGGAAAAACGGCTTTGCC
GCGGCCCTCTCACTTCCCTGTTAAGTATCTTCCTGGCATCTTCCAGGAAATCTCCGCCCCGTTCGTAAGC
CATTTCCGCTCGCCGCAGTCGAACGTTTATGGCTAGCTCAGTCCTAGGTACAATGCTAGCAATTCATTAA
AGAGGAGAAAGGTACCATGTCCAGATTAGATAAAAGTAAAGTGATTAACAGCGCATTAGAGCTGCTTAAT
GAGGTCGGAATCGAAGGTTTAACAACCCGTAAACTCGCCCAGAAGCTAGGTGTAGAGCAGCCTACATTGT
ATTGGCATGTAAAAAATAAGCGGGCTTTGCTCGACGCCTTAGCCATTGAGATGTTAGATAGGCACCATAC
TCACTTTTGCCCTTTAGAAGGGGAAAGCTGGCAAGATTTTTTACGTAATAACGCTAAAAGTTTTAGATGT
GCTTTACTAAGTCATCGCGATGGAGCAAAAGTACATTTAGGTACACGGCCTACAGAAAAACAGTATGAAA
CTCTCGAAAATCAATTAGCCTTTTTATGCCAACAAGGTTTTTCACTAGAGAATGCATTATATGCACTCAG
CGCTGTGGGGCATTTTACTTTAGGTTGCGTATTGGAAGATCAAGAGCATCAAGTCGCTAAAGAAGAAAGG
GAAACACCTACTACTGATAGTATGCCGCCATTATTACGACAAGCTATCGAATTATTTGATCACCAAGGTG
CAGAGCCAGCCTTCTTATTCGGCCTTGAATTGATCATATGCGGATTAGAAAAACAACTTAAATGTGAAAG
TGGGTCCTAATAAACGCGTGCTAGAGGCATCAAATAAAACGAAAGGCTCAGTCGAAAGACTGGGCCTTTC
GTTTTATCTGTTGTTTGTCGGTGAACGCTCTCCTGAGTAGGACAAATTACTAGAGTCCCTATCAGTGATA
GAGATTGACATCCCTATCAGTGATAGAGATACTGAGCACTACTAGAGAAAGAGGAGAAATACTAGATGAC
CCAGACCCCGAAAGCACCGGCAAAACATCGTGATCCGCGTGATGAACTGCCGGAACATCTGCCTGCACTG
CGTGCATTTGCAATTAGCCTGACCCGTAATGTTGCAGTTGCAGATGATCTGGTTCAGGATACCATTGTTA
AAGCCTGGACCAACTTCGATAAATTTACGGAAGGCACCAATCTGCGTGCCTGGCTGTTTACCATTCTGCG
TAATACCTTCTATAGCGATAAACGTAAACATCGTCGTGAAGTTCCAGATCCGGAAGGTGTTCATGCAGCA
AGCCTGTTTGTTAAACCGGCACATGATGGTCATCTGGCATTTAGCGATTTTAGCGCAGCATTTGATCAGC
TGAGCCCTGAACACCGTGAAGTGCTGATTCTGGTTGGTGCAAGCGGTTTTGCCTATGAAGATGCAGCACA
GATGATGGGTGTTGCCGTTGGCACCGTTAAAAGCCGTGCAAATCGTGCACGTGCCCGTCTGGCAGAACTG
CTGGGTCTGGAAAAAGGTGAAGAAATTTTTAGCGGTGTTGATGGTCAGACCCTGGCAGTTATGAGCCGTA
GCGGTATGACCGCAGCATAAGGATCCAAGCTTGCGGCCGCACTCGAGCACCACCACCACCACCACTGAGA
TCCGGCTGCTAACAAAGCCCGAAAGGAAGCTGAGTTGGCTGCTGCCACCGCTGAGCAATAACTAGCATAA
CCCCTTGGGGCCTCTAAACGGGTCTTGAGGGGTTTTTTGGGCGTCTCCACTGTG
